>Addgene plasmid #67407 | pDEST47-ARL11-GFP | addgene partial sequence | sequence record 118002 | GFPfusionREV 5'-CTCCACTGACAGAAAATTTG-3'
ATTCACAAGAATTGGGACAACTCCAGTGAAAAGTTCTTCTCCTTTGCTAGCCATTCTAGATCGAACCACT
TTGTACAAGAAAGCTGGGTCAGATCTCTTGCTGTCTCCGCGCTCAGCCCCATGGGCTCTCGCCTGCAGAC
ACATGCAGCTGCGAGATTTCAGGAGGCTCCACAGGCTCTGCAGGGCCTCGGGCAGCCCCTCCCCAGTGAG
GGCACTGCAGCCCCGGAGCTCCCAGCGGTGGTCCTGGAATCTCTCTAGACTCAGCCTGTTTCTGATCTTA
AGCAGCGGAAGTGCATCAGGTGCCTCCTGCTTGTTGGCCAGCACCAAGAAGGGGACGCCAGCCATGTTGG
GGTCGTTCAGGACTTCTGTGAGCTCAGCCGCCGACTCGGGTAAGCGGGCTTCATCTGTGCTGTCCAGCAC
GTACACGAGGATATCTGTGCCTTCCAGATAGTCCTTCCAGCTGGCTCTGAGCGGGGCCTGCCCCCCAACG
TCCCAGAGAGTCAGTGACACGTGCCCAGGAGCTTTCAGAGGCTCCACGTTGAAACCAACAGTGGGCAGGG
TCTCCACCAGCTGGTGGCCCTTCAGCTTGTAAAGGAGCGTGGTCTTGCCCGCCGAGTCCAGGCCCATCAT
CACCACCTGGGCTTCCGCCTTGTGACCTCTGGAATTCACAGAACCCATGGTTCTATCTCCTTCTAAGCCT
GCTTTTTTGTACAAACTTGTTTGATCAAGCTTAACTAGCCAGCTTGGGTCTCCCTATAGTGAGTCGTATT
AATTTCGATAAGCCAGTAAGCAGTGGGTTCTCTAGTTAGCCAGAGAGCTCTGCTTATATAGACCTCCCAC
CGTACACGCCTACCGCCCATTTGCGTCAATGGG
