[The description below was written by a language model from this plasmid's Addgene catalogue record.]
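Description:
pDEST47-ARL11-GFP is a mammalian expression plasmid built on the commercial Gateway destination vector pcDNA-DEST47. It carries the human ARL11 coding sequence (also known as ARLTS1), a member of the ARF family of small regulatory GTPases. The open reading frame was introduced by Gateway recombination, placing it downstream of the CMV promoter and in frame with a GFP coding sequence supplied by the backbone. The expressed product is therefore ARL11 with GFP fused to its C terminus. The recorded insert differs from the reference sequence by a T-to-C change at base 442, giving a C148R substitution. The record does not say whether this reflects a natural variant or a cloning artefact, so it should be kept in mind when interpreting results.

The plasmid is maintained in E. coli as a high-copy construct under ampicillin selection. It also carries a neomycin resistance marker, which allows G418 selection of mammalian cells and so supports stable line generation in addition to transient transfection. No feature table accompanies the entry, so details such as the origin of replication, polyadenylation signals and the residual recombination sites flanking the insert are not documented here.

The construct belongs to a collection of plasmids made for expressing or knocking down human ARF, ARL and SAR GTPases. Its stated purpose is expression of GFP-tagged ARL11 in mammalian cells. The fluorescent tag suits it to visualising the protein's subcellular localisation in cells, or to detecting or isolating it through GFP.
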