Addgene plasmid #67407: pDEST47-ARL11-GFP
Purpose: Mammalian expression of hArl11 with C-term GFP tag
Depositing lab: Richard Kahn. Depositing organization: Emory University. Publication: Tool box: Plasmids for the expression or knockdown of human ARF Family GTPases (ARF/ARL/SAR) and their co-expression in bacteria with N-myristoyltransferases. Kerr SC, Kahn RA. Cell Logist. 2015 Sep 21;5(3):e1090523. doi: 10.1080/21592799.2015.1090523. eCollection 2015 Jul-Sep. PubMed 27057421.
Backbone
  Vector backbone: pcDNA-DEST47
  Backbone manufacturer: Life Technologies
  Vector type: Mammalian Expression
  Selectable markers: Neomycin (select with G418)
Growth in bacteria
  Bacterial resistance: Ampicillin, 100 μg/mL
  Growth temperature: 37°C
  Growth strain: DH5alpha
  Copy number: High Copy
Gene/Insert
  Gene/Insert name: ARL11 (alt name: pRK18n-D47)
  Species: H. sapiens (human)
  Mutation: bp 442 T to C; aa C148R
  Entrez Gene: ARL11 (a.k.a. ARLTS1)
  Promoter: CMV
  Tag / fusion protein: GFP (C terminal on backbone)
  Cloning method: Gateway Cloning
  Sequencing primers: 5′ CMV-F; 3′ GFP-R
Terms and licenses: Academic/Nonprofit Terms; Industry Terms: Not Available to Industry
How to cite: pDEST47-ARL11-GFP was a gift from Richard Kahn (Addgene plasmid # 67407 ; http://n2t.net/addgene:67407 ; RRID:Addgene_67407)
